>Addgene plasmid #129401 | CMV-mCherry-(F30-2xPepper)10 | addgene full sequence | sequence record 448183 | Addgene NGS Result
GACATTGATTATTGACTAGTTATTAATAGTAATCAATTACGGGGTCATTAGTTCATAGCCCATATATGGA
GTTCCGCGTTACATAACTTACGGTAAATGGCCCGCCTGGCTGACCGCCCAACGACCCCCGCCCATTGACG
TCAATAATGACGTATGTTCCCATAGTAACGCCAATAGGGACTTTCCATTGACGTCAATGGGTGGAGTATT
TACGGTAAACTGCCCACTTGGCAGTACATCAAGTGTATCATATGCCAAGTACGCCCCCTATTGACGTCAA
TGACGGTAAATGGCCCGCCTGGCATTATGCCCAGTACATGACCTTATGGGACTTTCCTACTTGGCAGTAC
ATCTACGTATTAGTCATCGCTATTACCATGGTGATGCGGTTTTGGCAGTACATCAATGGGCGTGGATAGC
GGTTTGACTCACGGGGATTTCCAAGTCTCCACCCCATTGACGTCAATGGGAGTTTGTTTTGGCACCAAAA
TCAACGGGACTTTCCAAAATGTCGTAACAACTCCGCCCCATTGACGCAAATGGGCGGTAGGCGTGTACGG
TGGGAGGTCTATATAAGCAGAGCTCTCTGGCTAACTAGAGAACCCACTGCTTACTGGCTTATCGAAATTA
ATACGACTCACTATAGGGAGACCCAAGCTGGCTAGCGTTTAAACTTAAGCTTGCCACCATGGTGAGCAAG
GGCGAGGAGGATAACATGGCCATCATCAAGGAGTTCATGCGCTTCAAGGTGCACATGGAGGGCTCCGTGA
ACGGCCACGAGTTCGAGATCGAGGGCGAGGGCGAGGGCCGCCCCTACGAGGGCACCCAGACCGCCAAGCT
GAAGGTGACCAAGGGTGGCCCCCTGCCCTTCGCCTGGGACATCCTGTCCCCTCAGTTCATGTACGGCTCC
AAGGCCTACGTGAAGCACCCCGCCGACATCCCCGACTACTTGAAGCTGTCCTTCCCCGAGGGCTTCAAGT
GGGAGCGCGTGATGAACTTCGAGGACGGCGGCGTGGTGACCGTGACCCAGGACTCCTCCCTGCAGGACGG
CGAGTTCATCTACAAGGTGAAGCTGCGCGGCACCAACTTCCCCTCCGACGGCCCCGTAATGCAGAAGAAG
ACCATGGGCTGGGAGGCCTCCTCCGAGCGGATGTACCCCGAGGACGGCGCCCTGAAGGGCGAGATCAAGC
AGAGGCTGAAGCTGAAGGACGGCGGCCACTACGACGCTGAGGTCAAGACCACCTACAAGGCCAAGAAGCC
CGTGCAGCTGCCCGGCGCCTACAACGTCAACATCAAGTTGGACATCACCTCCCACAACGAGGACTACACC
ATCGTGGAACAGTACGAACGCGCCGAGGGCCGCCACTCCACCGGCGGCATGGACGAGCTGTACAAGTAAC
TCGAGATCCGTTACGGCCGGAATCAATCGCTAATCACTCAACTTGCCATGTGTATGTGGGAAGCGTAGAA
AGGCTCGTTGAGCTCATTAGCTCCGAGCCCGACTACGTTTCCCACATACTCTGATGATCCGCTAGCAAAG
GCTCGTCTGAGCTCATTAGCTCCGAGCCCGAGGTACCGGATCATTCATGGCAAGTCCAGCGCAATCTATT
ACGAAAATCATCCGACGTCGCGATGTCTATGCGGGAAGCGTAGAAAGGCTCGTCTGAGCTCATTAGCTCC
GAGCCCGACTACGTTTCCCGCATAGTCTGATCATCCGCTAGCAAAGGCTCGTTGAGCTCATTAGCTCCGA
GCCCGAGGTACCGGATGATTCATCGCGACGCTGCGGAAAATCTCACAAAATCACGTCAAACGTCGCCGTG
TGTGTGTAGGAAGCGTAGAAAGGCTCGTCTGAGCTCATTAGCTCCGAGCCCGACTACGTTTCCTACACAC
TCTGACGATCCGCTAGCAAAGGCTCGTTGAGCTCATTAGCTCCGAGCCCGAGGTACCGGATCGTTCACGG
CGACGCCGATAATCCACATACTTACAATCAGGCAATCTTGCCATGTGTATGTGGGAAGCGTAGAAAGGCT
CGTTGAGCTCATTAGCTCCGAGCCCGACTACGTTTCCCACATACTCTGATGATCCGCTAGCAAAGGCTCG
TTGAGCTCATTAGCTCCGAGCCCGAGGTACCGGATCATTCATGGCAAGTATCAAGATCGAACGGCGCAAG
ATATTGTCACGTCGCGATGTCTATGCGGGAAGCGTAGAAAGGCTCGTTGAGCTCATTAGCTCCGAGCCCG
ACTACGTTTCCCGCATAGTCTGATCATCCGCTAGCAAAGGCTCGTCTGAGCTCATTAGCTCCGAGCCCGA
GGTACCGGATGATTCATCGCGACGTCCTCGCTAGATATGTTAGGTTCTTAGGCATTTCGCCGTGTGTGTG
TAGGAAGCGTAGAAAGGCTCGTTGAGCTCATTAGCTCCGAGCCCGACTACGTTTCCTACACACTCTGACG
ATCCGCTAGCAAAGGCTCGTCTGAGCTCATTAGCTCCGAGCCCGAGGTACCGGATCGTTCACGGCGAAAA
GATCGTCTGCAATTCCGATTAGACGTACACTTGCCATGTGTATGTGGGAAGCGTAGAAAGGCTCGTCTGA
GCTCATTAGCTCCGAGCCCGACTACGTTTCCCACATACTCTGATGATCCGCTAGCAAAGGCTCGTTGAGC
TCATTAGCTCCGAGCCCGAGGTACCGGATCATTCATGGCAAGATCCAAGCTACTTCCTCCATACCTATCC
TCCTCGCGATGTCTATGCGGGAAGCGTAGAAAGGCTCGTCTGAGCTCATTAGCTCCGAGCCCGACTACGT
TTCCCGCATAGTCTGATCATCCGCTAGCAAAGGCTCGTTGAGCTCATTAGCTCCGAGCCCGAGGTACCGG
ATGATTCATCGCGAGATCATAACGCAATACCGTACACTGTCCAATCCTCGCCGTGTGTGTGTAGGAAGCG
TAGAAAGGCTCGTCTGAGCTCATTAGCTCCGAGCCCGACTACGTTTCCTACACACTCTGACGATCCGCTA
GCAAAGGCTCGTTGAGCTCATTAGCTCCGAGCCCGAGGTACCGGATCGTTCACGGCGAGGATAATCAATC
CACATACATCACACCACAATTCTTGCCATGTGTATGTGGGAAGCGTAGAAAGGCTCGTCTGAGCTCATTA
GCTCCGAGCCCGACTACGTTTCCCACATACTCTGATGATCCGCTAGCAAAGGCTCGTCTGAGCTCATTAG
CTCCGAGCCCGAGGTACCGGATCATTCATGGCAAGAATTGGTCGTTCTTCTTGGCGGCCGCTCGACTAAA
TCACCGGTAATCTTCTTGTCCATCTAGACCTTATAAAGATCTTTGTACAAGGGCCCGTTTAAACCCGCTG
ATCAGCCTCGACTGTGCCTTCTAGTTGCCAGCCATCTGTTGTTTGCCCCTCCCCCGTGCCTTCCTTGACC
CTGGAAGGTGCCACTCCCACTGTCCTTTCCTAATAAAATGAGGAAATTGCATCGCATTGTCTGAGTAGGT
GTCATTCTATTCTGGGGGGTGGGGTGGGGCAGGACAGCAAGGGGGAGGATTGGGAAGACAATAGCAGGCA
TGCTGGGGATGCGGTGGGCTCTATGGCTTCTGAGGCGGAAAGAACCAGCTGGGGCTCTAGGGGGTATCCC
C
[124 nt withheld, positions 3642-3765]
C
[91 nt withheld, positions 3767-3857]
A
[49 nt withheld, positions 3859-3907]
CCTTTGACGTTGGAGTCCACGTTCTTT
[37 nt withheld, positions 3935-3971]
ACCCTATCTCGGTCTATTCTTTTGATTTATAAGGGATTTTGCCGATTTCGGCCTATTGGTTAAAAAATGA
GCTGATTTAACAAAAATTTAACGCGAATTAATTCTGTGGAATGTGTGTCAGTTAGGGTGTGGAAAGTCCC
CAGGCTCCCCAGCAGGCAGAAGTATGCAAAGCATGCATCTCAATTAGTCAGCAACCAGGTGTGGAAAGTC
CCCAGGCTCCCCAGCAGGCAGAAGTATGCAAAGCATGCATCTCAATTAGTCAGCAACCATAGTCCCGCCC
CTAACTCCGCCCATCCCGCCCCTAACTCCGCCCAGTTCCGCCCATTCTCCGCCCCATGGCTGACTAATTT
TTTTTATTTATGCAGAGGCCGAGGCCGCCTCTGCCTCTGAGCTATTCCAGAAGTAGTGAGGAGGCTTTTT
TGGAGGCCTAGGCTTTTGCAAAAAGCTCCCGGGAGCTTGTATATCCATTTTCGGATCTGATCAAGAGACA
GGATGAGGATCGTTTCGCATGATTGAACAAGATGGATTGCACGCAGGTTCTCCGGCCGCTTGGGTGGAGA
GGCTATTCGGCTATGACTGGGCACAACAGACAATCGGCTGCTCTGATGCCGCCGTGTTCCGGCTGTCAGC
GCAGGGGCGCCCGGTTCTTTTTGTCAAGACCGACCTGTCCGGTGCCCTGAATGAACTGCAGGACGAGGCA
GCGCGGCTATCGTGGCTGGCCACGACGGGCGTTCCTTGCGCAGCTGTGCTCGACGTTGTCACTGAAGCGG
GAAGGGACTGGCTGCTATTGGGCGAAGTGCCGGGGCAGGATCTCCTGTCATCTCACCTTGCTCCTGCCGA
GAAAGTATCCATCATGGCTGATGCAATGCGGCGGCTGCATACGCTTGATCCGGCTACCTGCCCATTCGAC
CACCAAGCGAAACATCGCATCGAGCGAGCACGTACTCGGATGGAAGCCGGTCTTGTCGATCAGGATGATC
TGGACGAAGAGCATCAGGGGCTCGCGCCAGCCGAACTGTTCGCCAGGCTCAAGGCGCGCATGCCCGACGG
CGAGGATCTCGTCGTGACCCATGGCGATGCCTGCTTGCCGAATATCATGGTGGAAAATGGCCGCTTTTCT
GGATTCATCGACTGTGGCCGGCTGGGTGTGGCGGACCGCTATCAGGACATAGCGTTGGCTACCCGTGATA
TTGCTGAAGAGCTTGGCGGCGAATGGGCTGACCGCTTCCTCGTGCTTTACGGTATCGCCGCTCCCGATTC
GCAGCGCATCGCCTTCTATCGCCTTCTTGACGAGTTCTTCTGAGCGGGACTCTGGGGTTCGAAATGACCG
ACCAAGCGACGCCCAACCTGCCATCACGAGATTTCGATTCCACCGCCGCCTTCTATGAAAGGTTGGGCTT
CGGAATCGTTTTCCGGGACGCCGGCTGGATGATCCTCCAGCGCGGGGATCTCATGCTGGAGTTCTTCGCC
CACCCCAACTTGTTTATTGCAGCTTATAATGGTTACAAATAAAGCAATAGCATCACAAATTTCACAAATA
AAGCATTTTTTTCACTGCATTCTAGTTGTGGTTTGTCCAAACTCATCAATGTATCTTATCATGTCTGTAT
ACCGTCGACCTCTAGCTAGAGCTTGGCGTAATCATGGTCATAGCTGTTTCCTGTGTGAAATTGTTATCCG
CTCACAATTCCACACAACATACGAGCCGGAAGCATAAAGTGTAAAGCCTGGGGTGCCTAATGAGTGAGCT
AACTCACATTAATTGCGTTGCGCTCACTGCCCGCTTTCCAGTCGGGAAACCTGTCGTGCCAGCTGCATTA
ATGAATCGGCCAACGCGCGGGGAGAGGCGGTTTGCGTATTGGGCGCTCTTCCGCTTCCTCGCTCACTGAC
TCGCTGCGCTCGGTCGTTCGGCTGCGGCGAGCGGTATCAGCTCACTCAAAGGCGGTAATACGGTTATCCA
CAGAATCAGGGGATAACGCAGGAAAGAACATGTGAGCAAAAGGCCAGCAAAAGGCCAGGAACCGTAAAAA
GGCCGCGTTGCTGGCGTTTTTCCATAGGCTCCGCCCCCCTGACGAGCATCACAAAAATCGACGCTCAAGT
CAGAGGTGGCGAAACCCGACAGGACTATAAAGATACCAGGCGTTTCCCCCTGGAAGCTCCCTCGTGCGCT
CTCCTGTTCCGACCCTGCCGCTTACCGGATACCTGTCCGCCTTTCTCCCTTCGGGAAGCGTGGCGCTTTC
TCATAGCTCACGCTGTAGGTATCTCAGTTCGGTGTAGGTCGTTCGCTCCAAGCTGGGCTGTGTGCACGAA
CCCCCCGTTCAGCCCGACCGCTGCGCCTTATCCGGTAACTATCGTCTTGAGTCCAACCCGGTAAGACACG
ACTTATCGCCACTGGCAGCAGCCACTGGTAACAGGATTAGCAGAGCGAGGTATGTAGGCGGTGCTACAGA
GTTCTTGAAGTGGTGGCCTAACTACGGCTACACTAGAAGAACAGTATTTGGTATCTGCGCTCTGCTGAAG
CCAGTTACCTTCGGAAAAAGAGTTGGTAGCTCTTGATCCGGCAAACAAACCACCGCTGGTAGCGGTGGTT
TTTTTGTTTGCAAGCAGCAGATTACGCGCAGAAAAAAAGGATCTCAAGAAGATCCTTTGATCTTTTCTAC
GGGGTCTGACGCTCAGTGGAACGAAAACTCACGTTAAGGGATTTTGGTCATGAGATTATCAAAAAGGATC
TTCACCTAGATCCTTTTAAATTAAAAATGAAGTTTTAAATCAATCTAAAGTATATATGAGTAAACTTGGT
CTGACAGTTACCAATGCTTAATCAGTGAGGCACCTATCTCAGCGATCTGTCTATTTCGTTCATCCATAGT
TGCCTGACTCCCCGTCGTGTAGATAACTACGATACGGGAGGGCTTACCATCTGGCCCCAGTGCTGCAATG
ATACCGCGAGACCCACGCTCACCGGCTCCAGATTTATCAGCAATAAACCAGCCAGCCGGAAGGGCCGAGC
GCAGAAGTGGTCCTGCAACTTTATCCGCCTCCATCCAGTCTATTAATTGTTGCCGGGAAGCTAGAGTAAG
TAGTTCGCCAGTTAATAGTTTGCGCAACGTTGTTGCCATTGCTACAGGCATCGTGGTGTCACGCTCGTCG
TTTGGTATGGCTTCATTCAGCTCCGGTTCCCAACGATCAAGGCGAGTTACATGATCCCCCATGTTGTGCA
AAAAAGCGGTTAGCTCCTTCGGTCCTCCGATCGTTGTCAGAAGTAAGTTGGCCGCAGTGTTATCACTCAT
GGTTATGGCAGCACTGCATAATTCTCTTACTGTCATGCCATCCGTAAGATGCTTTTCTGTGACTGGTGAG
TACTCAACCAAGTCATTCTGAGAATAGTGTATGCGGCGACCGAGTTGCTCTTGCCCGGCGTCAATACGGG
ATAATACCGCGCCACATAGCAGAACTTTAAAAGTGCTCATCATTGGAAAACGTTCTTCGGGGCGAAAACT
CTCAAGGATCTTACCGCTGTTGAGATCCAGTTCGATGTAACCCACTCGTGCACCCAACTGATCTTCAGCA
TCTTTTACTTTCACCAGCGTTTCTGGGTGAGCAAAAACAGGAAGGCAAAATGCCGCAAAAAAGGGAATAA
GGGCGACACGGAAATGTTGAATACTCATACTCTTCCTTTTTCAATATTATTGAAGCATTTATCAGGGTTA
TTGTCTCATGAGCGGATACATATTTGAATGTATTTAGAAAAATAAACAAATAGGGGTTCCGCGCACATTT
CCCCGAAAAGTGCCACCTGACGTCGACGGATCGGGAGATCTCCCGATCCCCTATGGTGCACTCTCAGTAC
AATCTGCTCTGATGCCGCATAGTTAAGCCAGTATCTGCTCCCTGCTTGTGTGTTGGAGGTCGCTGAGTAG
TGCGCGAGCAAAATTTAAGCTACAACAAGGCAAGGCTTGACCGACAATTGCATGAAGAATCTGCTTAGGG
TTAGGCGTTTTGCGCTGCTTCGCGATGTACGGGCCAGATATACGCGTT
Features (pLannotate 1.2.2; 20 found; start..end, strand, type, name):
      1..380     +  enhancer       CMV enhancer: human cytomegalovirus immediate early enhancer
    381..584     +  promoter       CMV promoter: human cytomegalovirus (CMV) immediate early promoter
    580..613     +  LTR            5' LTR (truncated) (fragment): truncated 5' long terminal repeat (LTR) from HIV-1
    629..647     +  promoter       T7 promoter: promoter for bacteriophage T7 RNA polymerase
    689..1396    +  CDS            mCherry: mCherry is a basic (constitutively fluorescent) red fluorescent protein published in 2004, derived from Discosoma sp.. It is reported to be a very rapidly-maturing monomer with low acid sensitivity.
   3372..3596    +  polyA_signal   bGH poly(A) signal: bovine growth hormone polyadenylation signal
   3600..3621    +  promoter       SV40 promoter (fragment): SV40 enhancer and early promoter
   3642..4070    +  rep_origin     f1 ori (sequence partly withheld): f1 bacteriophage origin of replication; arrow indicates direction of (+) strand synthesis
   4084..4413    +  promoter       SV40 promoter: SV40 enhancer and early promoter
   4480..5271    +  CDS            neo: KKA2_KLEPN - Also known as kan, nptII. Experimental evidence at protein level: Swiss-Prot protein existence level 1. Resistance to kanamycin, neomycin, paromomycin, ribostamycin, butirosin and gentamicin B. From Klebsiella pneumoniae.
   5295..5453    +  CDS            ble (fragment): BLE_KLEPN - Experimental evidence at protein level: Swiss-Prot protein existence level 1. Binding protein with a strong affinity to the bleomycin family of antibiotics. Binds to CL990; an antimitotic-antibiotic compound. From Klebsiella pneumoniae.
   5448..5569    +  polyA_signal   SV40 poly(A) signal: SV40 polyadenylation signal
   5642..5658    -  protein_bind   lac operator: The lac repressor binds to the lac operator to inhibit transcription in E. coli. This inhibition can be relieved by adding lactose or isopropyl-β-D-thiogalactopyranoside (IPTG). lac repressor encoded by lacI
   5666..5696    -  promoter       lac promoter: promoter for the E. coli lac operon
   5711..5732    -  protein_bind   CAP binding site: CAP binding activates transcription in the presence of cAMP. E. coli catabolite activator protein
   5745..5837    -  CDS            lacI (fragment): lac repressor; lacI; The lac repressor binds to the lac operator to inhibit transcription in E. coli. This inhibition can be relieved by adding lactose or isopropyl-β-D-thiogalactopyranoside (IPTG).
   6020..6608    -  rep_origin     ori: high-copy-number ColE1/pMB1/pBR322/pUC origin of replication
   6779..7639    -  CDS            AmpR: β-lactamase; bla; confers resistance to ampicillin, carbenicillin, and related antibiotics
   7640..7744    -  promoter       AmpR promoter: bla
   7803..7855    -  misc_feature   bom (fragment): basis of mobility region from pBR322
