>Addgene plasmid #129401 | CMV-mCherry-(F30-2xPepper)10 | analyzer sequence | sequence record 248308
GACGGATCGGGAGATCTCCCGATCCCCTATGGTGCACTCTCAGTACAATCTGCTCTGATGCCGCATAGTT
AAGCCAGTATCTGCTCCCTGCTTGTGTGTTGGAGGTCGCTGAGTAGTGCGCGAGCAAAATTTAAGCTACA
ACAAGGCAAGGCTTGACCGACAATTGCATGAAGAATCTGCTTAGGGTTAGGCGTTTTGCGCTGCTTCGCG
ATGTACGGGCCAGATATACGCGTTGACATTGATTATTGACTAGTTATTAATAGTAATCAATTACGGGGTC
ATTAGTTCATAGCCCATATATGGAGTTCCGCGTTACATAACTTACGGTAAATGGCCCGCCTGGCTGACCG
CCCAACGACCCCCGCCCATTGACGTCAATAATGACGTATGTTCCCATAGTAACGCCAATAGGGACTTTCC
ATTGACGTCAATGGGTGGAGTATTTACGGTAAACTGCCCACTTGGCAGTACATCAAGTGTATCATATGCC
AAGTACGCCCCCTATTGACGTCAATGACGGTAAATGGCCCGCCTGGCATTATGCCCAGTACATGACCTTA
TGGGACTTTCCTACTTGGCAGTACATCTACGTATTAGTCATCGCTATTACCATGGTGATGCGGTTTTGGC
AGTACATCAATGGGCGTGGATAGCGGTTTGACTCACGGGGATTTCCAAGTCTCCACCCCATTGACGTCAA
TGGGAGTTTGTTTTGGCACCAAAATCAACGGGACTTTCCAAAATGTCGTAACAACTCCGCCCCCATTGAC
GCAAATGGGCGGTAGGCGTGTACGGTGGGAGGTCTATATAAGCAGAGCTCTCTGGCTAACTAGAGAACCC
ACTGCTTACTGGCTTATCGAAATTAATACGACTCACTATAGGGAGACCCAAGCTGGCTAGCGTTTAAACT
TAAGCTTGCCACCATGGTGAGCAAGGGCGAGGAGGATAACATGGCCATCATCAAGGAGTTCATGCGCTTC
AAGGTGCACATGGAGGGCTCCGTGAACGGCCACGAGTTCGAGATCGAGGGCGAGGGCGAGGGCCGCCCCT
ACGAGGGCACCCAGACCGCCAAGCTGAAGGTGACCAAGGGTGGCCCCCTGCCCTTCGCCTGGGACATCCT
GTCCCCTCAGTTCATGTACGGCTCCAAGGCCTACGTGAAGCACCCCGCCGACATCCCCGACTACTTGAAG
CTGTCCTTCCCCGAGGGCTTCAAGTGGGAGCGCGTGATGAACTTCGAGGACGGCGGCGTGGTGACCGTGA
CCCAGGACTCCTCCCTGCAGGACGGCGAGTTCATCTACAAGGTGAAGCTGCGCGGCACCAACTTCCCCTC
CGACGGCCCCGTAATGCAGAAGAAGACCATGGGCTGGGAGGCCTCCTCCGAGCGGATGTACCCCGAGGAC
GGCGCCCTGAAGGGCGAGATCAAGCAGAGGCTGAAGCTGAAGGACGGCGGCCACTACGACGCTGAGGTCA
AGACCACCTACAAGGCCAAGAAGCCCGTGCAGCTGCCCGGCGCCTACAACGTCAACATCAAGTTGGACAT
CACCTCCCACAACGAGGACTACACCATCGTGGAACAGTACGAACGCGCCGAGGGCCGCCACTCCACCGGC
GGCATGGACGAGCTGTACAAGTAACTCGAGATCCGTTACGGCCGGAATCAATCGCTAATCACTCAACTTG
CCATGTGTATGTGGGAAGCGTAGAAAGGCTCGTTGAGCTCATTAGCTCCGAGCCCGACTACGTTTCCCAC
ATACTCTGATGATCCGCTAGCAAAGGCTCGTCTGAGCTCATTAGCTCCGAGCCCGAGGTACCGGATCATT
CATGGCAAGTCCAGCGCAATCTATTACGAAAATCATCCGACGTCGCGATGTCTATGCGGGAAGCGTAGAA
AGGCTCGTCTGAGCTCATTAGCTCCGAGCCCGACTACGTTTCCCGCATAGTCTGATCATCCGCTAGCAAA
GGCTCGTTGAGCTCATTAGCTCCGAGCCCGAGGTACCGGATGATTCATCGCGACGCTGCGGAAAATCTCA
CAAAATCACGTCAAACGTCGCCGTGTGTGTGTAGGAAGCGTAGAAAGGCTCGTCTGAGCTCATTAGCTCC
GAGCCCGACTACGTTTCCTACACACTCTGACGATCCGCTAGCAAAGGCTCGTTGAGCTCATTAGCTCCGA
GCCCGAGGTACCGGATCGTTCACGGCGACGCCGATAATCCACATACTTACAATCAGGCAATCTTGCCATG
TGTATGTGGGAAGCGTAGAAAGGCTCGTTGAGCTCATTAGCTCCGAGCCCGACTACGTTTCCCACATACT
CTGATGATCCGCTAGCAAAGGCTCGTTGAGCTCATTAGCTCCGAGCCCGAGGTACCGGATCATTCATGGC
AAGTATCAAGATCGAACGGCGCAAGATATTGTCACGTCGCGATGTCTATGCGGGAAGCGTAGAAAGGCTC
GTTGAGCTCATTAGCTCCGAGCCCGACTACGTTTCCCGCATAGTCTGATCATCCGCTAGCAAAGGCTCGT
CTGAGCTCATTAGCTCCGAGCCCGAGGTACCGGATGATTCATCGCGACGTCCTCGCTAGATATGTTAGGT
TCTTAGGCATTTCGCCGTGTGTGTGTAGGAAGCGTAGAAAGGCTCGTTGAGCTCATTAGCTCCGAGCCCG
ACTACGTTTCCTACACACTCTGACGATCCGCTAGCAAAGGCTCGTCTGAGCTCATTAGCTCCGAGCCCGA
GGTACCGGATCGTTCACGGCGAAAAGATCGTCTGCAATTCCGATTAGACGTACACTTGCCATGTGTATGT
GGGAAGCGTAGAAAGGCTCGTCTGAGCTCATTAGCTCCGAGCCCGACTACGTTTCCCACATACTCTGATG
ATCCGCTAGCAAAGGCTCGTTGAGCTCATTAGCTCCGAGCCCGAGGTACCGGATCATTCATGGCAAGATC
CAAGCTACTTCCTCCATACCTATCCTCCTCGCGATGTCTATGCGGGAAGCGTAGAAAGGCTCGTCTGAGC
TCATTAGCTCCGAGCCCGACTACGTTTCCCGCATAGTCTGATCATCCGCTAGCAAAGGCTCGTTGAGCTC
ATTAGCTCCGAGCCCGAGGTACCGGATGATTCATCGCGAGATCATAACGCAATACCGTACACTGTCCAAT
CCTCGCCGTGTGTGTGTAGGAAGCGTAGAAAGGCTCGTCTGAGCTCATTAGCTCCGAGCCCGACTACGTT
TCCTACACACTCTGACGATCCGCTAGCAAAGGCTCGTTGAGCTCATTAGCTCCGAGCCCGAGGTACCGGA
TCGTTCACGGCGAGGATAATCAATCCACATACATCACACCACAATTCTTGCCATGTGTATGTGGGAAGCG
TAGAAAGGCTCGTCTGAGCTCATTAGCTCCGAGCCCGACTACGTTTCCCACATACTCTGATGATCCGCTA
GCAAAGGCTCGTCTGAGCTCATTAGCTCCGAGCCCGAGGTACCGGATCATTCATGGCAAGAATTGGTCGT
TCTTCTTGGCGGCCGCTCGACTAAATCACCGGTAATCTTCTTGTCCATCTAGACCTTATAAAGATCTTTG
TACAAGGGCCCGTTTAAACCCGCTGATCAGCCTCGACTGTGCCTTCTAGTTGCCAGCCATCTGTTGTTTG
CCCCTCCCCCGTGCCTTCCTTGACCCTGGAAAGGTGCCACTCCCACTGTCCTTTCCTAATAAAATGAGGA
AATTGCATCGCATTGTCTGAGTAGGTGTCATTCTATTCTGGGGGGTGGGGGTGGGGGCAGGACAGCAAGG
GGGAGGATTGGGAAGACAATAGCAGGCATGCTGGGGATGCGGTGGGCTCTATGGCTTCTGAGGCGGAAAG
AACCAGCTGGGGCTCTAGGGGGTATCCCC
[124 nt withheld, positions 3880-4003]
C
[91 nt withheld, positions 4005-4095]
A
[49 nt withheld, positions 4097-4145]
CCTTTGACGTTGGAGTCCACGTTCTTT
[37 nt withheld, positions 4173-4209]
ACCCTATCTCGGTCTATTCTTTTGATTTATAAGGGATTTTGCCGATTTCGGCCTATTGGTTAAAAAATGA
GCTGATTTAACAAAAATTTAACGCGAATTAATTCTGTGGAATGTGTGTCAGTTAGGGTGTGGAAAGTCCC
CAGGCTCCCCAGCAGGCAGAAGTATGCAAAGCATGCATCTCAATTAGTCAGCAACCAGGTGTGGAAAGTC
CCCAGGCTCCCCAGCAGGCAGAAGTATGCAAAGCATGCATCTCAATTAGTCAGCAACCATAGTCCCGCCC
CTAACTCCGCCCATCCCGCCCCTAACTCCGCCCAGTTCCGCCCATTCTCCGCCCCATGGCTGACTAATTT
TTTTTATTTATGCAGAGGCCGAGGCCGCCTCTGCCTCTGAGCTATTCCAGAAGTAGTGAGGAGGCTTTTT
TGGAGGCCTAGGCTTTTGCAAAAAGCTCCCGGGAGCTTGTATATCCATTTTCGGATCTGATCAAGAGACA
GGATGAGGATCGTTTCGCATGATTGAACAAGATGGATTGCACGCAGGTTCTCCGGCCGCTTGGGTGGAGA
GGCTATTCGGCTATGACTGGGCACAACAGACAATCGGCTGCTCTGATGCCGCCGTGTTCCGGCTGTCAGC
GCAGGGGCGCCCGGTTCTTTTTGTCAAGACCGACCTGTCCGGTGCCCTGAATGAACTGCAGGACGAGGCA
GCGCGGCTATCGTGGCTGGCCACGACGGGCGTTCCTTGCGCAGCTGTGCTCGACGTTGTCACTGAAGCGG
GAAGGGACTGGCTGCTATTGGGCGAAGTGCCGGGGCAGGATCTCCTGTCATCTCACCTTGCTCCTGCCGA
GAAAGTATCCATCATGGCTGATGCAATGCGGCGGCTGCATACGCTTGATCCGGCTACCTGCCCATTCGAC
CACCAAGCGAAACATCGCATCGAGCGAGCACGTACTCGGATGGAAGCCGGTCTTGTCGATCAGGATGATC
TGGACGAAGAGCATCAGGGGCTCGCGCCAGCCGAACTGTTCGCCAGGCTCAAGGCGCGCATGCCCGACGG
CGAGGATCTCGTCGTGACCCATGGCGATGCCTGCTTGCCGAATATCATGGTGGAAAATGGCCGCTTTTCT
GGATTCATCGACTGTGGCCGGCTGGGTGTGGCGGACCGCTATCAGGACATAGCGTTGGCTACCCGTGATA
TTGCTGAAGAGCTTGGCGGCGAATGGGCTGACCGCTTCCTCGTGCTTTACGGTATCGCCGCTCCCGATTC
GCAGCGCATCGCCTTCTATCGCCTTCTTGACGAGTTCTTCTGAGCGGGACTCTGGGGTTCGAAATGACCG
ACCAAGCGACGCCCAACCTGCCATCACGAGATTTCGATTCCACCGCCGCCTTCTATGAAAGGTTGGGCTT
CGGAATCGTTTTCCGGGACGCCGGCTGGATGATCCTCCAGCGCGGGGATCTCATGCTGGAGTTCTTCGCC
CACCCCAACTTGTTTATTGCAGCTTATAATGGTTACAAATAAAGCAATAGCATCACAAATTTCACAAATA
AAGCATTTTTTTCACTGCATTCTAGTTGTGGTTTGTCCAAACTCATCAATGTATCTTATCATGTCTGTAT
ACCGTCGACCTCTAGCTAGAGCTTGGCGTAATCATGGTCATAGCTGTTTCCTGTGTGAAATTGTTATCCG
CTCACAATTCCACACAACATACGAGCCGGAAGCATAAAGTGTAAAGCCTGGGGTGCCTAATGAGTGAGCT
AACTCACATTAATTGCGTTGCGCTCACTGCCCGCTTTCCAGTCGGGAAACCTGTCGTGCCAGCTGCATTA
ATGAATCGGCCAACGCGCGGGGAGAGGCGGTTTGCGTATTGGGCGCTCTTCCGCTTCCTCGCTCACTGAC
TCGCTGCGCTCGGTCGTTCGGCTGCGGCGAGCGGTATCAGCTCACTCAAAGGCGGTAATACGGTTATCCA
CAGAATCAGGGGATAACGCAGGAAAGAACATGTGAGCAAAAGGCCAGCAAAAGGCCAGGAACCGTAAAAA
GGCCGCGTTGCTGGCGTTTTTCCATAGGCTCCGCCCCCCTGACGAGCATCACAAAAATCGACGCTCAAGT
CAGAGGTGGCGAAACCCGACAGGACTATAAAGATACCAGGCGTTTCCCCCTGGAAGCTCCCTCGTGCGCT
CTCCTGTTCCGACCCTGCCGCTTACCGGATACCTGTCCGCCTTTCTCCCTTCGGGAAGCGTGGCGCTTTC
TCATAGCTCACGCTGTAGGTATCTCAGTTCGGTGTAGGTCGTTCGCTCCAAGCTGGGCTGTGTGCACGAA
CCCCCCGTTCAGCCCGACCGCTGCGCCTTATCCGGTAACTATCGTCTTGAGTCCAACCCGGTAAGACACG
ACTTATCGCCACTGGCAGCAGCCACTGGTAACAGGATTAGCAGAGCGAGGTATGTAGGCGGTGCTACAGA
GTTCTTGAAGTGGTGGCCTAACTACGGCTACACTAGAAGAACAGTATTTGGTATCTGCGCTCTGCTGAAG
CCAGTTACCTTCGGAAAAAGAGTTGGTAGCTCTTGATCCGGCAAACAAACCACCGCTGGTAGCGGTTTTT
TTGTTTGCAAGCAGCAGATTACGCGCAGAAAAAAAGGATCTCAAGAAGATCCTTTGATCTTTTCTACGGG
GTCTGACGCTCAGTGGAACGAAAACTCACGTTAAGGGATTTTGGTCATGAGATTATCAAAAAGGATCTTC
ACCTAGATCCTTTTAAATTAAAAATGAAGTTTTAAATCAATCTAAAGTATATATGAGTAAACTTGGTCTG
ACAGTTACCAATGCTTAATCAGTGAGGCACCTATCTCAGCGATCTGTCTATTTCGTTCATCCATAGTTGC
CTGACTCCCCGTCGTGTAGATAACTACGATACGGGAGGGCTTACCATCTGGCCCCAGTGCTGCAATGATA
CCGCGAGACCCACGCTCACCGGCTCCAGATTTATCAGCAATAAACCAGCCAGCCGGAAGGGCCGAGCGCA
GAAGTGGTCCTGCAACTTTATCCGCCTCCATCCAGTCTATTAATTGTTGCCGGGAAGCTAGAGTAAGTAG
TTCGCCAGTTAATAGTTTGCGCAACGTTGTTGCCATTGCTACAGGCATCGTGGTGTCACGCTCGTCGTTT
GGTATGGCTTCATTCAGCTCCGGTTCCCAACGATCAAGGCGAGTTACATGATCCCCCATGTTGTGCAAAA
AAGCGGTTAGCTCCTTCGGTCCTCCGATCGTTGTCAGAAGTAAGTTGGCCGCAGTGTTATCACTCATGGT
TATGGCAGCACTGCATAATTCTCTTACTGTCATGCCATCCGTAAGATGCTTTTCTGTGACTGGTGAGTAC
TCAACCAAGTCATTCTGAGAATAGTGTATGCGGCGACCGAGTTGCTCTTGCCCGGCGTCAATACGGGATA
ATACCGCGCCACATAGCAGAACTTTAAAAGTGCTCATCATTGGAAAACGTTCTTCGGGGCGAAAACTCTC
AAGGATCTTACCGCTGTTGAGATCCAGTTCGATGTAACCCACTCGTGCACCCAACTGATCTTCAGCATCT
TTTACTTTCACCAGCGTTTCTGGGTGAGCAAAAACAGGAAGGCAAAATGCCGCAAAAAAGGGAATAAGGG
CGACACGGAAATGTTGAATACTCATACTCTTCCTTTTTCAATATTATTGAAGCATTTATCAGGGTTATTG
TCTCATGAGCGGATACATATTTGAATGTATTTAGAAAAATAAACAAATAGGGGTTCCGCGCACATTTCCC
CGAAAAGTGCCACCTGACGTC
Features (pLannotate 1.2.2; 21 found; start..end, strand, type, name):
     28..80      -  misc_feature   bom (fragment): basis of mobility region from pBR322
    235..614     +  enhancer       CMV enhancer: human cytomegalovirus immediate early enhancer
    654..767     +  CDS            UL126 (fragment): UL126_HCMVA - Protein predicted: Swiss-Prot protein existence level 4. From Human cytomegalovirus (strain AD169) (HHV-5) (Human herpesvirus 5).
    768..819     +  promoter       CMVd2 promoter: truncated human cytomegalovirus (CMV) immediate early promoter that yields moderately reduced expression relative to the full-length promoter
    815..848     +  LTR            5' LTR (truncated) (fragment): truncated 5' long terminal repeat (LTR) from HIV-1
    864..882     +  promoter       T7 promoter: promoter for bacteriophage T7 RNA polymerase
    924..1631    +  CDS            mCherry: mCherry is a basic (constitutively fluorescent) red fluorescent protein published in 2004, derived from Discosoma sp.. It is reported to be a very rapidly-maturing monomer with low acid sensitivity.
   3607..3834    +  polyA_signal   bGH poly(A) signal: bovine growth hormone polyadenylation signal
   3838..3859    +  promoter       SV40 promoter (fragment): SV40 enhancer and early promoter
   3880..4308    +  rep_origin     f1 ori (sequence partly withheld): f1 bacteriophage origin of replication; arrow indicates direction of (+) strand synthesis
   4322..4651    +  promoter       SV40 promoter: SV40 enhancer and early promoter
   4718..5509    +  CDS            neo: KKA2_KLEPN - Also known as kan, nptII. Experimental evidence at protein level: Swiss-Prot protein existence level 1. Resistance to kanamycin, neomycin, paromomycin, ribostamycin, butirosin and gentamicin B. From Klebsiella pneumoniae.
   5533..5691    +  CDS            ble (fragment): BLE_KLEPN - Experimental evidence at protein level: Swiss-Prot protein existence level 1. Binding protein with a strong affinity to the bleomycin family of antibiotics. Binds to CL990; an antimitotic-antibiotic compound. From Klebsiella pneumoniae.
   5686..5807    +  polyA_signal   SV40 poly(A) signal: SV40 polyadenylation signal
   5880..5896    -  protein_bind   lac operator: The lac repressor binds to the lac operator to inhibit transcription in E. coli. This inhibition can be relieved by adding lactose or isopropyl-β-D-thiogalactopyranoside (IPTG). lac repressor encoded by lacI
   5904..5934    -  promoter       lac promoter: promoter for the E. coli lac operon
   5949..5970    -  protein_bind   CAP binding site: CAP binding activates transcription in the presence of cAMP. E. coli catabolite activator protein
   5983..6075    -  CDS            lacI (fragment): lac repressor; lacI; The lac repressor binds to the lac operator to inhibit transcription in E. coli. This inhibition can be relieved by adding lactose or isopropyl-β-D-thiogalactopyranoside (IPTG).
   6258..6843    -  rep_origin     ori: high-copy-number ColE1/pMB1/pBR322/pUC origin of replication
   7014..7874    -  CDS            AmpR: β-lactamase; bla; confers resistance to ampicillin, carbenicillin, and related antibiotics
   7875..7979    -  promoter       AmpR promoter: bla
