[The description below was written by a language model from this plasmid's Addgene catalogue record and pLannotate feature annotations shown in this document.]
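Description:
CMV-mCherry-(F30-2xPepper)10 is a mammalian expression plasmid of about 8 kb built on the pcDNA3.1 backbone, designed as a reporter mRNA for live-cell RNA imaging. In bacteria it replicates from a high-copy ColE1/pUC-type origin and is selected with ampicillin through the β-lactamase gene. An f1 origin is also present. The backbone carries an SV40 promoter-driven neomycin phosphotransferase cassette with an SV40 polyadenylation signal, which would allow G418 selection of transfected mammalian cells. The use of a recombination-deficient propagation strain is consistent with the highly repetitive nature of the insert.

The payload is a synthetic insert of roughly 2.6 kb transcribed from the human cytomegalovirus immediate early enhancer and promoter and terminated by the bovine growth hormone polyadenylation signal. A T7 promoter lies just upstream of the coding region. The insert consists of the mCherry open reading frame followed, in the 3′ untranslated region, by ten copies of an F30 scaffold that each display two Pepper RNA aptamers. Neither feature table annotates this array, but both leave an unannotated gap of about 2 kb between mCherry and the poly(A) signal, which is where the repeats are expected to sit. The two sequence records agree apart from their start points and minor annotation differences in the CMV region. Small hits such as the HIV-1 LTR, ble and lacI fragments appear to be backbone remnants or annotation artefacts rather than functional parts.

According to the associated publication title, the tagged transcript is imaged with RNA-stabilized fluorogenic proteins: a fluorescent protein that is stabilized on binding Pepper would accumulate on the mRNA. The record does not describe that partner construct. Red fluorescence from translated mCherry marks the cells that express the reporter.
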