Addgene plasmid #129401: CMV-mCherry-(F30-2xPepper)10
Purpose: mCherry mRNA reporter tagged with (F30-2xPepper)10
Depositing lab: Samie Jaffrey. Depositing organization: Cornell University. Publication: Live imaging of mRNA using RNA-stabilized fluorogenic proteins. Wu J, Zaccara S, Khuperkar D, Kim H, Tanenbaum ME, Jaffrey SR. Nat Methods. 2019 Sep;16(9):862-865. doi: 10.1038/s41592-019-0531-7. Epub 2019 Aug 30. PubMed 31471614.
Backbone
  Vector backbone: pcDNA3.1
  Vector type: Mammalian Expression
Growth in bacteria
  Bacterial resistance: Ampicillin, 100 μg/mL
  Growth temperature: 30°C
  Growth strain: NEB Stable
  Copy number: High Copy
Gene/Insert
  Gene/Insert name: mCherry-(F30-2xPepper)10
  Species: Synthetic
  Insert size (bp): 2624
  GenBank ID: MN052904 MN052904
  Promoter: CMV
  Cloning method: Restriction Enzyme; 5′ cloning site HindIII (not destroyed); 3′ cloning site XhoI for mCherry; XbaI for mCherry-(F30-2xPepper)10 (not destroyed)
  Sequencing primers: 5′ CGCAAATGGGCGGTAGGCGTG; 3′ TAGAAGGCACAGTCGAGG
Terms and licenses: Academic/Nonprofit Terms; Industry Terms: Not Available to Industry
How to cite: CMV-mCherry-(F30-2xPepper)10 was a gift from Samie Jaffrey (Addgene plasmid # 129401 ; http://n2t.net/addgene:129401 ; RRID:Addgene_129401)
